Addgene plasmid #82989: pDONR223_DECR1_WT_V5
Purpose: Gateway Donor vector containing DECR1, used as an over expression control for gene expression analysis. Part of the Target Accelerator Plasmid Collection.
Depositing lab: Jesse Boehm & Matthew Meyerson & David Root. Depositing organization: Broad Institute. Publication: High-throughput Phenotyping of Lung Cancer Somatic Mutations. Berger AH, Brooks AN, Wu X, Shrestha Y, Chouinard C, Piccioni F, Bagul M, Kamburov A, Imielinski M, Hogstrom L, Zhu C, Yang X, Pantel S, Sakai R, Watson J, Kaplan N, Campbell JD, Singh S, Root DE, Narayan R, Natoli T, Lahr DL, Tirosh I, Tamayo P, Getz G, Wong B, Doench J, Subramanian A, Golub TR, Meyerson M, Boehm JS. Cancer Cell. 2016 Aug 8;30(2):214-28. doi: 10.1016/j.ccell.2016.06.022. Epub 2016 Jul 28. PubMed 27478040.
Backbone
  Vector backbone: pDONR223
  Backbone manufacturer: Invitrogen
  Vector type: Gateway Entry vector
Growth in bacteria
  Bacterial resistance: Spectinomycin, 50 μg/mL
  Growth temperature: 37°C
  Growth strain: DH5alpha
  Copy number: High Copy
Gene/Insert
  Gene/Insert name: DECR1 (alt name: NM_001359)
  Species: H. sapiens (human)
  Entrez Gene: DECR1 (a.k.a. DECR, NADPH, SDR18C1)
  Promoter: None
  Cloning method: Gateway Cloning
  Sequencing primers: 5′ M13pUC-fwd; 3′ M13-Rev
Terms and licenses: Academic/Nonprofit Terms; Industry Terms: Not Available to Industry
Depositor comments: Open state: NO stop codon immediately follows insert
How to cite: pDONR223_DECR1_WT_V5 was a gift from Jesse Boehm & Matthew Meyerson & David Root (Addgene plasmid # 82989 ; http://n2t.net/addgene:82989 ; RRID:Addgene_82989)
