[The description below was written by a language model from this plasmid's Addgene catalogue record and pLannotate feature annotations shown in this document.]
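Description:
pDONR223_DECR1_WT_V5 is a Gateway entry clone built on the Invitrogen pDONR223 backbone, carrying the wild-type human DECR1 open reading frame (reference transcript NM_001359). DECR1 encodes the mitochondrial 2,4-dienoyl-CoA reductase, an NADP-dependent auxiliary enzyme of beta-oxidation of unsaturated fatty acids. The sequenced plasmid is about 3.8 kb and is propagated in E. coli at high copy from a ColE1/pUC-type origin, with selection by spectinomycin through the aadA (SmR) aminoglycoside adenylyltransferase gene. The annotation software also picked up small fragments (gentamicin acetyltransferase, class 1 integron Pc promoter, lacZα, lacI, RSF origin). These appear to be backbone remnants or partial matches rather than functional parts. rrnB T1 and T2 terminators lie on one side of the cloning region.

The roughly 1 kb DECR1 coding sequence lies between two Gateway attL recombination sites. The automated annotation labels both as attL3, but functionally they are the sites that allow LR Clonase-mediated transfer of the ORF into attR-containing destination vectors. The record lists no promoter for the insert, so the plasmid is a shuttle and storage clone, not an expression construct. A T7 promoter is annotated next to one attL site, but the ORF is on the opposite strand relative to it. The depositor notes an "open" configuration, with no stop codon immediately after the insert, which permits in-frame C-terminal fusions. The "V5" in the name presumably refers to a tag supplied by the destination vector, since no V5 feature is annotated here. As part of the Target Accelerator Plasmid Collection, the clone serves as an overexpression control in gene expression analyses, in the context of high-throughput phenotyping of lung cancer somatic mutations.
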