Features (pLannotate 1.2.2; 13 found; start..end, strand, type, name):
    108..696     -  rep_origin     ori: high-copy-number ColE1/pMB1/pBR322/pUC origin of replication
    789..1580    -  CDS            SmR: aminoglycoside adenylyltransferase (Murphy, 1985); aadA; confers resistance to spectinomycin and streptomycin
   1587..1643    -  CDS            GmR (fragment): gentamycin acetyltransferase; aacC1; confers resistance to gentamycin
   1819..1842    -  promoter       Pc promoter (fragment): intI1 (promoter lies within the coding sequence); class 1 integron promoter
   2032..2050    +  promoter       T7 promoter: promoter for bacteriophage T7 RNA polymerase
   2069..2164    +  protein_bind   attL3: mutant version of attL; recombination site for the Gateway® LR reaction LR Clonase™
   2169..3173    -  CDS            DECR1: DECR_HUMAN - Also known as DECR, SDR18C1. Experimental evidence at protein level: Swiss-Prot protein existence level 1. Auxiliary enzyme of beta-oxidation. It participates in the metabolism of unsaturated fatty enoyl-CoA esters having double bonds in both even- and odd-numbered positions in mitochondria. Catalyzes the NADP-dependent reduction of 2,4-dienoyl-CoA to yield trans-3-enoyl-CoA. From Homo sapiens (Human).
   3179..3274    -  protein_bind   attL3: mutant version of attL; recombination site for the Gateway® LR reaction LR Clonase™
   3291..3327    +  CDS            lacZα (fragment): LacZα fragment of β-galactosidase; lacZ fragment
   3374..3417    -  terminator     rrnB T1 terminator: Escherichia coli rrnB; transcription terminator T1 from the E. coli rrnB gene
   3549..3576    +  terminator     rrnB T2 terminator: transcription terminator T2 from the E. coli rrnB gene
   3631..3723    -  CDS            lacI (fragment): lac repressor; lacI; The lac repressor binds to the lac operator to inhibit transcription in E. coli. This inhibition can be relieved by adding lactose or isopropyl-β-D-thiogalactopyranoside (IPTG).
   3725..3797    -  rep_origin     RSF ori (fragment): Plasmids containing the RSF 1030 origin of replication can be propagated in E. coli cells that contain additional plasmids with compatible origins.
>Addgene plasmid #82989 | pDONR223_DECR1_WT_V5 | addgene full sequence | sequence record 162913 | Addgene NGS result
GCGGTAATACGGTTATCCACAGAATCAGGGGATAACGCAGGAAAGAACATGTGAGCAAAAGGCCAGCAAA
AGGCCAGGAACCGTAAAAAGGCCGCGTTGCTGGCGTTTTTCCATAGGCTCCGCCCCCCTGACGAGCATCA
CAAAAATCGACGCTCAAGTCAGAGGTGGCGAAACCCGACAGGACTATAAAGATACCAGGCGTTTCCCCCT
GGAAGCTCCCTCGTGCGCTCTCCTGTTCCGACCCTGCCGCTTACCGGATACCTGTCCGCCTTTCTCCCTT
CGGGAAGCGTGGCGCTTTCTCATAGCTCACGCTGTAGGTATCTCAGTTCGGTGTAGGTCGTTCGCTCCAA
GCTGGGCTGTGTGCACGAACCCCCCGTTCAGCCCGACCGCTGCGCCTTATCCGGTAACTATCGTCTTGAG
TCCAACCCGGTAAGACACGACTTATCGCCACTGGCAGCAGCCACTGGTAACAGGATTAGCAGAGCGAGGT
ATGTAGGCGGTGCTACAGAGTTCTTGAAGTGGTGGCCTAACTACGGCTACACTAGAAGAACAGTATTTGG
TATCTGCGCTCTGCTGAAGCCAGTTACCTTCGGAAAAAGAGTTGGTAGCTCTTGATCCGGCAAACAAACC
ACCGCTGGTAGCGGTGGTTTTTTTGTTTGCAAGCAGCAGATTACGCGCAGAAAAAAAGGATCTCAAGAAG
ATCCTTTGATCTTTTCTACGGGGTCTGACGCTCAGTGGAACGACGCGTAACTCACGTTAAGGGATTTTGG
TCATGGGTGGCTCGAGGGTTATTTGCCGACTACCTTGGTGATCTCGCCTTTCACGTAGTGGACAAATTCT
TCCAACTGATCTGCGCGCGAGGCCAAGCGATCTTCTTCTTGTCCAAGATAAGCCTGTCTAGCTTCAAGTA
TGACGGGCTGATACTGGGCCGGCAGGCGCTCCATTGCCCAGTCGGCAGCGACATCCTTCGGCGCGATTTT
GCCGGTTACTGCGCTGTACCAAATGCGGGACAACGTAAGCACTACATTTCGCTCATCGCCAGCCCAGTCG
GGCGGCGAGTTCCATAGCGTTAAGGTTTCATTTAGCGCCTCAAATAGATCCTGTTCAGGAACCGGATCAA
AGAGTTCCTCCGCCGCTGGACCTACCAAGGCAACGCTATGTTCTCTTGCTTTTGTCAGCAAGATAGCCAG
ATCAATGTCGATCGTGGCTGGCTCGAAGATACCTGCAAGAATGTCATTGCGCTGCCATTCTCCAAATTGC
AGTTCGCGCTTAGCTGGATAACGCCACGGAATGATGTCGTCGTGCACAACAATGGTGACTTCTACAGCGC
GGAGAATCTCGCTCTCTCCAGGGGAAGCCGAAGTTTCCAAAAGGTCGTTGATCAAAGCTCGCCGCGTTGT
TTCATCAAGCCTTACGGTCACCGTAACCAGCAAATCAATATCACTGTGTGGCTTCAGGCCGCCATCCACT
GCGGAGCCGTACAAATGTACGGCCAGCAACGTCGGTTCGAGATGGCGCTCGATGACGCCAACTACCTCTG
ATAGTTGAGTCGATACTTCGGCGATCACCGCTTCCCTCATAATGTTTAACTTTGTTTTAGGGCGACTGCC
CTGCTGCGTAACATCGTTGCTGCTCCATAACATCAAACATCGACCCACGGCGTAACGCGCTTGCTGCTTG
GATGCCCGAGGCATAGACTGTACCCCAAAAAAACAGTCATAACAAGCCATGAAAACCGCCACTGCGCCGT
TACCACCGCTGCGTTCGGTCAAGGTTCTGGACCAGTTGCGTGAGCGCATACGCTACTTGCATTACAGCTT
ACGAACCGAACAGGCTTATGTCCACTGGGTTCGTGCCTTCATCCGTTTCCACGGTGTGCGTCACCCGGCA
ACCTTGGGTAGCAGCGAAGTCGAGGCATTTCTGTCCTGGCTGGTCTAGAGGAGGCATGATGATATATTTT
TATCTTGTGCAATGTAACATCAGAGATTTTGAGACACGGGCCAGAGCTGCCAGGAAACAGCTATGACCAT
GTAATACGACTCACTATAGGGGATATCAGCTGGATGGCAAATAATGATTTTATTTTGACTGATAGTGACC
TGTTCGTTGCAACAAATTGATAAGCAATGCTTTCTTATAATGCCAACTTTGTACAAGAAAGTTGGCAAGG
AACCTTTTGTCTTCCTGATGAGTTCTTCTATGGTGTCCCACTGCTCCTTGGTGACCTTTCTCAGGTCGTT
GAATTCCCCTGAAATAAGTACTTCCTCTCCACCGTCAAATTTAATGACTGCTCCATTAATCCAAGAAGCA
TAATCACTACAAAGGAAAGCAGCAAGATTTGCGAGTTCTTCTACAGTCCCCAGGCGACCACAGGGAATTC
TGCCAATCATTTCTTTCTCAAATGTTCCAGTTGGGTCCAGACGGCTAAAGGCACCTTTGGTTTTTATAGG
CCCTGGTTGAATCACATTGAATCGCATTCCATATTTACCCCATTCAGCTGCAAGAGACTTGCTCATGGCT
TCCACACCTGCTTTGGCAGAAGCACTTGGTACTACAAAACCTGAACCAGTCTCAGCATAGATAGTAGTAA
TAGAAAGAAATGCTGCTCCTTTCTGTGCTTTAATTAGTTGTTTTCCAATTTCTAGTGTCACGAAGGCTGT
GCCATTTAGAACTATGTCAGTTATGGTTTTCCAAGCATTAGGAGAAAGTCTTTCAGTAGGAGAAATAAAA
TTCCCTGCTGCATTGTTTATCACAATATTAGGATGTCCTGCAACTTTGATCAGTTCTGACACAGTGTTTT
GAACCATATCAGGATCCCTCACATCACACTGAATTGCATGAACCTTATTTCCAGTTTGAGAAGAAATTTG
TTCTGCGGTAGCTTTCAAAACATCCATCTTCCGGCTGGCTATCACGCACTGAGCACCTAGGCTGGACAGA
AGAGTTGTCATTCCTTTACCAAGGCCAGTACCTCCCCCAGTAATGAATGCCACTTTTCCTTGAAAACTAT
TAGGTGGTAGCATCGCTTTTTGAAGAGGTGAAAAGAATTTAGATTGCAAAGCTTCAGTGTTTTGATATAA
TATTTTTGTCCCATAACTGAAAAACCTCCGAGGAGCGAGGCCACAGGGCAGCCGGGACCCCAGAGTAAAG
AAAACCCTGGCCGGTAGCTTCATGGTGCCAACTTTTTTGTACAAAGTTGGCATTATAAAAAAGCATTGCT
CATCAATTTGTTGCAACGAACAGGTCACTATCAGTCAAAATAAAATCATTATTTGGGGCCCGAGCTTAAG
ACTGGCCGTCGTTTTACAACGTCGTGACTGGGAAAACATCCATGCTAGCGTTAACGCGAGAGTAGGGAAC
TGCCAGGCATCAAATAAAACGAAAGGCTCAGTCGGAAGACTGGGCCTTTCGTTTTATCTGTTGTTTGTCG
GTGAACGCTCTCCTGAGTAGGACAAATCCGCCGGGAGCGGATTTGAACGTTGTGAAGCAACGGCCCGGAG
GGTGGCGGGCAGGACGCCCGCCATAAACTGCCAGGCATCAAACTAAGCAGAAGGCCATCCTGACGGATGG
CCTTTTTGCGTTTCTACAAACTCTTCCTGGCTAGCGGTACGCGTATTAATTGCGTTGCGCTCACTGCCCG
CTTTCCAGTCGGGAAACCTGTCGTGCCAGCTGCATTAATGAATCGGCCAACGCGCGGGGAGAGGCGGTTT
GCGTATTGGGCGCTCTTCCGCTTCCTCGCTCACTGACTCGCTGCGCTCGGTCGTTCGGCTGCGGCGAGCG
GTATCAGCTCACTCAAAG
