>Addgene plasmid #82989 | pDONR223_DECR1_WT_V5 | depositor partial sequence | sequence record 157715 | Insert sequence
ATGAAGCTACCGGCCAGGGTTTTCTTTACTCTGGGGTCCCGGCTGCCCTGTGGCCTCGCTCCTCGGAGGT
TTTTCAGTTATGGGACAAAAATATTATATCAAAACACTGAAGCTTTGCAATCTAAATTCTTTTCACCTCT
TCAAAAAGCGATGCTACCACCTAATAGTTTTCAAGGAAAAGTGGCATTCATTACTGGGGGAGGTACTGGC
CTTGGTAAAGGAATGACAACTCTTCTGTCCAGCCTAGGTGCTCAGTGCGTGATAGCCAGCCGGAAGATGG
ATGTTTTGAAAGCTACCGCAGAACAAATTTCTTCTCAAACTGGAAATAAGGTTCATGCAATTCAGTGTGA
TGTGAGGGATCCTGATATGGTTCAAAACACTGTGTCAGAACTGATCAAAGTTGCAGGACATCCTAATATT
GTGATAAACAATGCAGCAGGGAATTTTATTTCTCCTACTGAAAGACTTTCTCCTAATGCTTGGAAAACCA
TAACTGACATAGTTCTAAATGGCACAGCCTTCGTGACACTAGAAATTGGAAAACAACTAATTAAAGCACA
GAAAGGAGCAGCATTTCTTTCTATTACTACTATCTATGCTGAGACTGGTTCAGGTTTTGTAGTACCAAGT
GCTTCTGCCAAAGCAGGTGTGGAAGCCATGAGCAAGTCTCTTGCAGCTGAATGGGGTAAATATGGAATGC
GATTCAATGTGATTCAACCAGGGCCTATAAAAACCAAAGGTGCCTTTAGCCGTCTGGACCCAACTGGAAC
ATTTGAGAAAGAAATGATTGGCAGAATTCCCTGTGGTCGCCTGGGGACTGTAGAAGAACTCGCAAATCTT
GCTGCTTTCCTTTGTAGTGATTATGCTTCTTGGATTAATGGAGCAGTCATTAAATTTGACGGTGGAGAGG
AAGTACTTATTTCAGGGGAATTCAACGACCTGAGAAAGGTCACCAAGGAGCAGTGGGACACCATAGAAGA
ACTCATCAGGAAGACAAAAGGTTCCTAA
